>Addgene plasmid #44428 | pGST1-yVps27-tUIM | depositor partial sequence | sequence record 64360 | yVps27 tandem UIM
CATAAAAGAAAGAAGGACAGGGACTACTCAACTCCTGAGGATGAAGAAGAGCTGATAAGGAAAGCAATAG
AACTCTCCTTGAAAGAATCTAGAAATAGCGCTAGTAGCGAGCCTATTGTCCCCGTTGTAGAATCAAAGAA
TGAGGTGAAGAGACAAGAAATAGAAGAAGAAGAAGATCCTGATTTAAAAGCTGCTATTCAGGAAAGCTTG
AGAGAAGCTGAAGAAGCGAAGCTACGCAGTGAGCGTCAAAAAGCCTCT
