>Addgene plasmid #44428 | pGST1-yVps27-tUIM | addgene partial sequence | sequence record 67795 | pGEX5
CATCCTCCAAAAATCGATACGACCGAAAACCTGTATTTTCAGGGCGCCATGCATAAAAGAAAGAAGGACA
GGGACTACTCAACTCCTGAGGATGAAGAAGAGCTGATAAGGAAAGCAATAGAACTCTCCTTGAAAGAATC
TAGAAATAGCGCTAGTAGCGAGCCTATTGTCCCCGTTGTAGAATCAAAGAATGAGGTGAAGAGACAAGAA
ATAGAAGAAGAAGAAGATCCTGATTTAAAAGCTGCTATTCAGGAAAGCTTGAGAGAAGCTGAAGAAGCGA
AGCTACGCAGTGAGCGTCAAAAAGCCTCTTAAGAGCCTGCAGTCTCGAGCGGCCGCATCGTGACTGACTG
ACGATCTGCCTCGCGCGTTTCGGTGATGACGGTGAAAACCTCTGACACATGCAGCTCCCGGAGACGGTCA
CAGCTTGTCTGTAAGCGGATGCCGGGAGCAGACAAGCCCGTCAGGGCGCGTCAGCGGGTGTTGGCGGGTG
TCGGGGCGCAGCCATGACCCAGTCACGTAGCGATAGCGGAGTGTATAATTCTTGAAGACGAAAGGGCCTC
GTGATACGCCTATTTTTATAGGTTAATGTCATGATAATAATGGTTTCTTAGACGTCAGGTGGCACTTTTC
GGGGAAATGTGCGCGGAACCCCTATTTGTTTATTTTTCTAAATACATTCAAATATGTATCCGCTCATGAG
ACAATAACCCTGATAAATGCTTCAATAATATTGAAAAAGGAAGAGTATGAGTATTCAACATTTCCGTGTC
GCCCTTATTCCCTTTTTTGCGGCATTTTGCCTTCCTGTTTTTGCTCACCCAGAAACGCTGGTGAAAGTAA
AAGATGCTGAAGATCAGTTGGGTGCACGAGTGGGTTACATCGAACTGGATCTCAACAGCGGTAAGATCCT
TGAGAGTTTTCGCCCCGAAGAACGTTTTCCA
