[The description below was written by a language model from this plasmid's Addgene catalogue record.]
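Description:
pGST1-yVps27-tUIM is a bacterial expression plasmid built on the pGST-parallel.1 backbone, with a total size of about 5.26 kb, of which roughly 5 kb is vector. It is propagated in E. coli under ampicillin selection. The record lists the copy number as unknown and does not specify the origin of replication, the promoter driving expression, or the cloning method used to introduce the insert.

The payload is a 258 bp fragment of the Saccharomyces cerevisiae VPS27 gene encoding residues 245–330, the region containing the protein's tandem ubiquitin-interacting motifs (UIMs). It is fused in frame downstream of the glutathione S-transferase (GST) coding sequence supplied by the backbone, so the product is an N-terminally GST-tagged tandem-UIM fragment. The GST moiety allows affinity capture on glutathione resin, which suits both purification of the recombinant protein and its immobilisation for pull-down or binding assays. The record does not mention a protease cleavage site between GST and the insert.

Vps27 is a subunit of the yeast ESCRT-0 complex, which recognises ubiquitinated membrane cargo at endosomes. The associated publication concerns how ubiquitin-binding domains of ESCRT-0 cooperate in high-avidity binding to polyubiquitinated cargo. The construct is therefore most plausibly used to produce the isolated tandem-UIM region for in vitro biochemical or biophysical study of ubiquitin and polyubiquitin binding, and for comparison with other ubiquitin-binding modules of the complex, though the record does not detail specific experiments.
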