Addgene plasmid #44428: pGST1-yVps27-tUIM
Depositing lab: James Hurley. Depositing organization: National Institute of Diabetes & Digestive & Kidney Diseases (NIDDK). Publication: VHS domains of ESCRT-0 cooperate in high-avidity binding to polyubiquitinated cargo. Ren X, Hurley JH. EMBO J. 2010 Mar 17;29(6):1045-54. Epub 2010 Feb 11. 10.1038/emboj.2010.6 PubMed 20150893.
Backbone
  Vector backbone: pGST-parallel.1
  Backbone size w/o insert (bp): 5000
  Total vector size (bp): 5258
  Vector type: Bacterial Expression
Growth in bacteria
  Bacterial resistance: Ampicillin, 100 μg/mL
  Growth temperature: 37°C
  Growth strain: DH5alpha
  Copy number: Unknown
Gene/Insert
  Gene/Insert name: yVps27 tandem UIM (245-330)
  Species: S. cerevisiae (budding yeast)
  Insert size (bp): 258
  Entrez Gene: VPS27 (a.k.a. YNR006W, DID7, GRD11, SSV17, VPL23, VPT27)
  Tag / fusion protein: GST (N terminal on backbone)
  Cloning method: Unknown
  Sequencing primers: 5′ 5GEX
Terms and licenses: Academic/Nonprofit Terms; Industry Terms: Not Available to Industry
How to cite: pGST1-yVps27-tUIM was a gift from James Hurley (Addgene plasmid # 44428 ; http://n2t.net/addgene:44428 ; RRID:Addgene_44428)
